>Addgene plasmid #143942 | TFORF1270 | addgene full sequence | sequence record 404603 | Addgene NGS Result
TTAATGTAGTCTTATGCAATACTCTTGTAGTCTTGCAACATGGTAACGATGAGTTAGCAACATGCCTTAC
AAGGAGAGAAAAAGCACCGTGCATGCCGATTGGTGGAAGTAAGGTGGTACGATCGTGCCTTATTAGGAAG
GCAACAGACGGGTCTGACATGGATTGGACGAACCACTGAATTGCCGCATTGCAGAGATATTGTATTTAAG
TGCCTAGCTCGATACATAAACGGGTCTCTCTGGTTAGACCAGATCTGAGCCTGGGAGCTCTCTGGCTAAC
TAGGGAACCCACTGCTTAAGCCTCAATAAAGCTTGCCTTGAGTGCTTCAAGTAGTGTGTGCCCGTCTGTT
GTGTGACTCTGGTAACTAGAGATCCCTCAGACCCTTTTAGTCAGTGTGGAAAATCTCTAGCAGTGGCGCC
CGAACAGGGACTTGAAAGCGAAAGGGAAACCAGAGGAGCTCTCTCGACGCAGGACTCGGCTTGCTGAAGC
GCGCACGGCAAGAGGCGAGGGGCGGCGACTGGTGAGTACGCCAAAAATTTTGACTAGCGGAGGCTAGAAG
GAGAGAGATGGGTGCGAGAGCGTCAGTATTAAGCGGGGGAGAATTAGATCGCGATGGGAAAAAATTCGGT
TAAGGCCAGGGGGAAAGAAAAAATATAAATTAAAACATATAGTATGGGCAAGCAGGGAGCTAGAACGATT
CGCAGTTAATCCTGGCCTGTTAGAAACATCAGAAGGCTGTAGACAAATACTGGGACAGCTACAACCATCC
CTTCAGACAGGATCAGAAGAACTTAGATCATTATATAATACAGTAGCAACCCTCTATTGTGTGCATCAAA
GGATAGAGATAAAAGACACCAAGGAAGCTTTAGACAAGATAGAGGAAGAGCAAAACAAAAGTAAGACCAC
CGCACAGCAAGCGGCCGCTGATCTTCAGACCTGGAGGAGGAGATATGAGGGACAATTGGAGAAGTGAATT
ATATAAATATAAAGTAGTAAAAATTGAACCATTAGGAGTAGCACCCACCAAGGCAAAGAGAAGAGTGGTG
CAGAGAGAAAAAAGAGCAGTGGGAATAGGAGCTTTGTTCCTTGGGTTCTTGGGAGCAGCAGGAAGCACTA
TGGGCGCAGCGTCAATGACGCTGACGGTACAGGCCAGACAATTATTGTCTGGTATAGTGCAGCAGCAGAA
CAATTTGCTGAGGGCTATTGAGGCGCAACAGCATCTGTTGCAACTCACAGTCTGGGGCATCAAGCAGCTC
CAGGCAAGAATCCTGGCTGTGGAAAGATACCTAAAGGATCAACAGCTCCTGGGGATTTGGGGTTGCTCTG
GAAAACTCATTTGCACCACTGCTGTGCCTTGGAATGCTAGTTGGAGTAATAAATCTCTGGAACAGATTTG
GAATCACACGACCTGGATGGAGTGGGACAGAGAAATTAACAATTACACAAGCTTAATACACTCCTTAATT
GAAGAATCGCAAAACCAGCAAGAAAAGAATGAACAAGAATTATTGGAATTAGATAAATGGGCAAGTTTGT
GGAATTGGTTTAACATAACAAATTGGCTGTGGTATATAAAATTATTCATAATGATAGTAGGAGGCTTGGT
AGGTTTAAGAATAGTTTTTGCTGTACTTTCTATAGTGAATAGAGTTAGGCAGGGATATTCACCATTATCG
TTTCAGACCCACCTCCCAACCCCGAGGGGACCCATGCATTGCATCTCAATTAGTCAGCAACCAGGTGTGG
AAAGTCCCCAGGCTCCCCAGCAGGCAGAAGTATGCAAAGCATGCGTCTCAATTAGTCAGCAACCATAGTC
CCGCCCCTAACTCCGCCCATCCCGCCCCTAACTCCGCCCAGTTCCGCCCATTCTCCGCCCCATGGCTGAC
TAATTTTTTTTATTTATGCAGAGGCCGAGGCCGCCTCGGCCTCTGAGCTATTCCAGAAGTAGTGAGGAGG
CTTTTTTGGAGGCCTAGGCTTTTGCAAAAAGCTTTCTAGAGGTACCACCGGAGCTTACCATGACCGAGTA
CAAGCCCACGGTGCGCCTCGCCACCCGCGACGACGTCCCCAGGGCCGTACGCACCCTCGCCGCCGCGTTC
GCCGACTACCCCGCCACGCGCCACACCGTCGATCCGGACCGCCACATCGAGCGGGTCACCGAGCTGCAAG
AACTCTTCCTCACGCGCGTCGGGCTCGACATCGGCAAGGTGTGGGTCGCGGACGACGGCGCCGCCGTGGC
GGTCTGGACCACGCCGGAGAGCGTCGAAGCGGGGGCGGTGTTCGCCGAGATCGGCCCGCGCATGGCCGAG
TTGAGCGGTTCCCGGCTGGCCGCGCAGCAACAGATGGAAGGCCTCCTGGCGCCGCACCGGCCCAAGGAGC
CCGCGTGGTTCCTGGCCACCGTCGGCGTCTCGCCCGACCACCAGGGCAAGGGTCTGGGCAGCGCCGTCGT
GCTCCCCGGAGTGGAGGCGGCCGAGCGCGCCGGGGTGCCCGCCTTCCTGGAGACCTCCGCGCCCCGCAAC
CTCCCCTTCTACGAGCGGCTCGGCTTCACCGTCACCGCCGACGTCGAGGTGCCCGAAGGACCGCGCACCT
GGTGCATGACCCGCAAGCCCGGTGCCAGTTAACGAATTCTAGATCTTGAGACAAATGGCAGTATTCATCC
ACAATTTTAAAAGAAAAGGGGGGATTGGGGGGTACAGTGCAGGGGAAAGAATAGTAGACATAATAGCAAC
AGACATACAAACTAAAGAATTACAAAAACAAATTACAAAAATTCAAAATTTTCGGGTTTATTACAGGGAC
AGCAGAGATCCACTTTGGCGCCGGCTCGAGGCCTGCAGGTGCAAAGATGGATAAAGTTTTAAACAGAGAG
GAATCTTTGCAGCTAATGGACCTTCTAGGTCTTGAAAGGAGTGGGAATTGGCTCCGGTGCCCGTCAGTGG
GCAGAGCGCACATCGCCCACAGTCCCCGAGAAGTTGGGGGGAGGGGTCGGCAATTGAACCGGTGCCTAGA
GAAGGTGGCGCGGGGTAAACTGGGAAAGTGATGTCGTGTACTGGCTCCGCCTTTTTCCCGAGGGTGGGGG
AGAACCGTATATAAGTGCAGTAGTCGCCGTGAACGTTCTTTTTCGCAACGGGTTTGCCGCCAGAACACAG
GTAAGTGCCGTGTGTGGTTCCCGCGGGCCTGGCCTCTTTACGGGTTATGGCCCTTGCGTGCCTTGAATTA
CTTCCACCTGGCTGCAGTACGTGATTCTTGATCCCGAGCTTCGGGTTGGAAGTGGGTGGGAGAGTTCGAG
GCCTTGCGCTTAAGGAGCCCCTTCGCCTCGTGCTTGAGTTGAGGCCTGGCCTGGGCGCTGGGGCCGCCGC
GTGCGAATCTGGTGGCACCTTCGCGCCTGTCTCGCTGCTTTCGATAAGTCTCTAGCCATTTAAAATTTTT
GATGACCTGCTGCGACGCTTTTTTTCTGGCAAGATAGTCTTGTAAATGCGGGCCAAGATCTGCACACTGG
TATTTCGGTTTTTGGGGCCGCGGGCGGCGACGGGGCCCGTGCGTCCCAGCGCACATGTTCGGCGAGGCGG
GGCCTGCGAGCGCGGCCACCGAGAATCGGACGGGGGTAGTCTCAAGCTGGCCGGCCTGCTCTGGTGCCTG
GCCTCGCGCCGCCGTGTATCGCCCCGCCCTGGGCGGCAAGGCTGGCCCGGTCGGCACCAGTTGCGTGAGC
GGAAAGATGGCCGCTTCCCGGCCCTGCTGCAGGGAGCTCAAAATGGAGGACGCGGCGCTCGGGAGAGCGG
GCGGGTGAGTCACCCACACAAAGGAAAAGGGCCTTTCCGTCCTCAGCCGTCGCTTCATGTGACTCCACGG
AGTACCGGGCGCCGTCCAGGCACCTCGATTAGTTCTCGAGCTTTTGGAGTACGTCGTCTTTAGGTTGGGG
GGAGGGGTTTTATGCGATGGAGTTTCCCCACACTGAGTGGGTGGAGACTGAAGTTAGGCCAGCTTGGCAC
TTGATGTAATTCTCCTTGGAATTTGCCCTTTTTGAGTTTGGATCTTGGTTCATTCTCAAGCCTCAGACAG
TGGTTCAAAGTTTTTTTCTTCCATTTCAGGTGTCGTGAGGCTAGCACCGCCACCATGTCCTGGATGTTCA
AGAGGGATCCAGTTTGGAAGTACTTGCAGACTGTCCAGTATGGAGTTCATGGAAATTTTCCACGCCTCTC
ATATCCAACTTTCTTTCCACGTTTTGAATTCCAAGATGTTATCCCTCCAGATGACTTTCTAACTAGTGAT
GAAGAAGTAGATTCCGTTTTATTTGGAAGTTTGAGAGGTCATGTGGTTGGACTACGCTATTACACGGGAG
TAGTTAATAATAATGAAATGGTTGCATTACAACGAGATCCTAATAACCCTTATGATAAGAATGCAATTAA
AGTAAACAATGTGAATGGAAATCAAGTTGGCCATTTAAAGAAAGAGCTTGCAGGTGCTTTGGCCTATATC
ATGGACAACAAATTGGCACAAATTGAAGGGGTAGTTCCTTTTGGTGCAAACAATGCTTTTACCATGCCTC
TGCATATGACTTTTTGGGGAAAAGAAGAAAATAGAAAAGCGGTTTCAGATCAGTTGAAGAAACATGGATT
TAAATTGGGTCCTGCACCAAAAACTTTAGGATTCAATTTGGAAAGTGGTTGGGGCTCTGGAAGAGCTGGA
CCAAGCTATAGTATGCCAGTGCATGCTGCAGTACAGATGACAACTGAACAGCTTAAAACAGAATTTGACA
AATTGTTTGAAGATTTAAAAGAAGATGATAAAACCCATGAAATGGAACCAGCTGAGGCTATTGAAACACC
ACTGCTTCCACATCAAAAACAAGCTCTAGCTTGGATGGTGTCACGGGAAAATAGCAAAGAACTTCCACCA
TTCTGGGAACAGCGAAATGACTTATACTATAACACAATAACAAATTTTTCTGAGAAGGACCGACCAGAAA
ATGTCCATGGAGGAATTTTAGCTGATGATATGGGTTTGGGTAAAACTCTTACGGCCATTGCAGTAATCCT
TACCAACTTCCATGATGGCAGACCTCTTCCTATTGAAAGAGTTAAAAAGAATCTACTGAAGAAGGAATAT
AATGTTAACGATGACTCTATGAAACTTGGAGGAAACAATACCAGTGAAAAGGCAGATGGACTAAGCAAAG
ACGCATCTAGATGTAGTGAACAACCCAGTATTTCAGATATCAAGGAGAAGAGTAAGTTTCGCATGTCAGA
ATTGTCTAGCTCCCGCCCCAAAAGAAGAAAAACTGCTGTCCAGTACATAGAAAGCAGTGATTCAGAGGAA
ATTGAAACAAGTGAATTGCCGCAGAAAATGAAAGGCAAACTGAAAAATGTACAGTCTGAAACTAAAGGCA
GGGCGAAAGGATCTTCTAAGGTTATAGAAGATGTGGCATTTGCATGTGCATTAACTTCATCTGTTCCTAC
AACAAAAAAGAAAATGTTGAAAAAGGGAGCTTGTGCAGTGGAGGGGTCAAAGAAAACTGATGTTGAGGAG
AGACCAAGAACAACACTGATCATCTGTCCGCTTTCTGTGTTAAGCAACTGGATTGACCAGTTTGGACAAC
ATATAAAATCAGATGTACACTTGAATTTTTATGTTTATTATGGTCCTGATCGTATTAGAGAACCGGCCTT
ACTTTCAAAACAGGATATTGTTTTGACTACGTATAATATTTTAACTCATGACTATGGAACTAAAGGAGAT
AGTCCATTACATAGCATAAGGTGGCTAAGAGTGATCCTGGATGAAGGACATGCCATACGAAATCCAAATG
CTCAGCAGACAAAAGCTGTACTTGACTTAGAATCAGAAAGAAGATGGGTTTTGACAGGTACTCCAATCCA
GAATTCTTTAAAGGACTTGTGGTCTCTTCTTTCCTTTTTAAAACTTAAACCATTTATTGATAGAGAATGG
TGGCATAGAACAATACAGCGTCCTGTCACAATGGGAGATGAAGGAGGACTTAGGCGTTTACAGTCCCTAA
TTAAAAATATTACACTTAGAAGAACAAAGACAAGCAAAATTAAAGGAAAACCTGTTTTGGAGTTACCAGA
ACGTAAAGTATTTATTCAGCACATTACACTTTCAGATGAAGAGAGAAAGATTTATCAGTCTGTGAAAAAT
GAAGGCAGAGCCACTATTGGAAGGTATTTTAATGAAGGGACTGTCCTGGCACATTATGCAGATGTCCTGG
GTCTTTTGCTTAGACTGCGGCAAATTTGTTGCCATACTTACCTTCTTACAAATGCAGTGTCTTCCAATGG
CCCCTCAGGAAATGATACACCTGAAGAACTGAGAAAGAAGTTAATAAGGAAGATGAAGTTAATTCTGAGC
TCAGGTTCAGATGAGGAATGTGCAATTTGCCTGGATTCTTTAACAGTTCCTGTGATAACACATTGTGCAC
ATGTATTTTGTAAACCCTGTATTTGCCAAGTCATTCAGAATGAGCAGCCACATGCTAAATGCCCTTTATG
CAGAAATGATATACATGAAGATAATTTATTAGAATGTCCTCCAGAAGAATTAGCACGTGACAGTGAGAAA
AAGTCTGATATGGAATGGACATCCAGTTCAAAGATTAATGCGCTAATGCACGCATTGACTGACTTAAGAA
AGAAGAATCCCAACATAAAAAGTTTGGTTGTTTCTCAGTTTACAACATTCCTGTCTTTAATAGAAATACC
ACTTAAAGCCTCTGGATTTGTGTTTACTCGTTTGGATGGTTCCATGGCCCAAAAGAAAAGAGTTGAATCA
ATTCAGTGTTTTCAAAACACTGAAGCAGGATCTCCAACTATAATGCTTCTGTCCTTAAAAGCAGGTGGAG
TTGGTTTGAATCTGTCTGCAGCTTCTCGAGTGTTTTTAATGGATCCAGCCTGGAATCCTGCTGCTGAAGA
TCAGTGCTTTGACAGATGCCATAGACTTGGTCAGAAGCAAGAAGTTATCATCACAAAATTCATTGTAAAG
GACTCTGTTGAAGAAAATATGCTGAAAATACAAAACAAAAAGAGAGAACTTGCAGCAGGAGCCTTTGGAA
CTAAAAAACCAAATGCTGACGAAATGAAACAAGCCAAAATTAATGAAATCAGAACATTAATTGACTTATA
GTAATGAACTAGTCCGTAACTTGAAAGTATTTCGATTTCTTGGCTTTATATATCTTGTGGAAAGGACGAC
GCAACATGGGTCAGCATCCTCATACGCGTTAAGTCGACAATCAACCTCTGGATTACAAAATTTGTGAAAG
ATTGACTGGTATTCTTAACTATGTTGCTCCTTTTACGCTATGTGGATACGCTGCTTTAATGCCTTTGTAT
CATGCTATTGCTTCCCGTATGGCTTTCATTTTCTCCTCCTTGTATAAATCCTGGTTGCTGTCTCTTTATG
AGGAGTTGTGGCCCGTTGTCAGGCAACGTGGCGTGGTGTGCACTGTGTTTGCTGACGCAACCCCCACTGG
TTGGGGCATTGCCACCACCTGTCAGCTCCTTTCCGGGACTTTCGCTTTCCCCCTCCCTATTGCCACGGCG
GAACTCATCGCCGCCTGCCTTGCCCGCTGCTGGACAGGGGCTCGGCTGTTGGGCACTGACAATTCCGTGG
TGTTGTCGGGGAAATCATCGTCCTTTCCTTGGCTGCTCGCCTGTGTTGCCACCTGGATTCTGCGCGGGAC
GTCCTTCTGCTACGTCCCTTCGGCCCTCAATCCAGCGGACCTTCCTTCCCGCGGCCTGCTGCCGGCTCTG
CGGCCTCTTCCGCGTCTTCGCCTTCGCCCTCAGACGAGTCGGATCTCCCTTTGGGCCGCCTCCCCGCGTC
GACTTTAAGACCAATGACTTACAAGGCAGCTGTAGATCTTAGCCACTTTTTAAAAGAAAAGGGGGGACTG
GAAGGGCTAATTCACTCCCAACGAAGACAAGATCTGCTTTTTGCTTGTACTGGGTCTCTCTGGTTAGACC
AGATCTGAGCCTGGGAGCTCTCTGGCTAACTAGGGAACCCACTGCTTAAGCCTCAATAAAGCTTGCCTTG
AGTGCTTCAAGTAGTGTGTGCCCGTCTGTTGTGTGACTCTGGTAACTAGAGATCCCTCAGACCCTTTTAG
TCAGTGTGGAAAATCTCTAGCAGTACGTATAGTAGTTCATGTCATCTTATTATTCAGTATTTATAACTTG
CAAAGAAATGAATATCAGAGAGTGAGAGGAACTTGTTTATTGCAGCTTATAATGGTTACAAATAAAGCAA
TAGCATCACAAATTTCACAAATAAAGCATTTTTTTCACTGCATTCTAGTTGTGGTTTGTCCAAACTCATC
AATGTATCTTATCATGTCTGGCTCTAGCTATCCCGCCCCTAACTCCGCCCATCCCGCCCCTAACTCCGCC
CAGTTCCGCCCATTCTCCGCCCCATGGCTGACTAATTTTTTTTATTTATGCAGAGGCCGAGGCCGCCTCG
GCCTCTGAGCTATTCCAGAAGTAGTGAGGAGGCTTTTTTGGAGGCCTAGGGACGTACCCAATTCGCCCTA
TAGTGAGTCGTATTACGCGCGCTCACTGGCCGTCGTTTTACAACGTCGTGACTGGGAAAACCCTGGCGTT
ACCCAACTTAATCGCCTTGCAGCACATCCCCCTTTCGCCAGCTGGCGTAATAGCGAAGAGGCCCGCACCG
ATCGCCCTTCCCAACAGTTGCGCAGCCTGAATGGCGAATGGG
[124 nt withheld, positions 8723-8846]
C
[91 nt withheld, positions 8848-8938]
A
[49 nt withheld, positions 8940-8988]
CCTTTGACGTTGGAGTCCACGTTCTTT
[37 nt withheld, positions 9016-9052]
ACCCTATCTCGGTCTATTCTTTTGATTTATAAGGGATTTTGCCGATTTCGGCCTATTGGTTAAAAAATGA
GCTGATTTAACAAAAATTTAACGCGAATTTTAACAAAATATTAACGCTTACAATTTAGGTGGCACTTTTC
GGGGAAATGTGCGCGGAACCCCTATTTGTTTATTTTTCTAAATACATTCAAATATGTATCCGCTCATGAG
ACAATAACCCTGATAAATGCTTCAATAATATTGAAAAAGGAAGAGTATGAGTATTCAACATTTCCGTGTC
GCCCTTATTCCCTTTTTTGCGGCATTTTGCCTTCCTGTTTTTGCTCACCCAGAAACGCTGGTGAAAGTAA
AAGATGCTGAAGATCAGTTGGGTGCACGAGTGGGTTACATCGAACTGGATCTCAACAGCGGTAAGATCCT
TGAGAGTTTTCGCCCCGAAGAACGTTTTCCAATGATGAGCACTTTTAAAGTTCTGCTATGTGGCGCGGTA
TTATCCCGTATTGACGCCGGGCAAGAGCAACTCGGTCGCCGCATACACTATTCTCAGAATGACTTGGTTG
AGTACTCACCAGTCACAGAAAAGCATCTTACGGATGGCATGACAGTAAGAGAATTATGCAGTGCTGCCAT
AACCATGAGTGATAACACTGCGGCCAACTTACTTCTGACAACGATCGGAGGACCGAAGGAGCTAACCGCT
TTTTTGCACAACATGGGGGATCATGTAACTCGCCTTGATCGTTGGGAACCGGAGCTGAATGAAGCCATAC
CAAACGACGAGCGTGACACCACGATGCCTGTAGCAATGGCAACAACGTTGCGCAAACTATTAACTGGCGA
ACTACTTACTCTAGCTTCCCGGCAACAATTAATAGACTGGATGGAGGCGGATAAAGTTGCAGGACCACTT
CTGCGCTCGGCCCTTCCGGCTGGCTGGTTTATTGCTGATAAATCTGGAGCCGGTGAGCGTGGGTCTCGCG
GTATCATTGCAGCACTGGGGCCAGATGGTAAGCCCTCCCGTATCGTAGTTATCTACACGACGGGGAGTCA
GGCAACTATGGATGAACGAAATAGACAGATCGCTGAGATAGGTGCCTCACTGATTAAGCATTGGTAACTG
TCAGACCAAGTTTACTCATATATACTTTAGATTGATTTAAAACTTCATTTTTAATTTAAAAGGATCTAGG
TGAAGATCCTTTTTGATAATCTCATGACCAAAATCCCTTAACGTGAGTTTTCGTTCCACTGAGCGTCAGA
CCCCGTAGAAAAGATCAAAGGATCTTCTTGAGATCCTTTTTTTCTGCGCGTAATCTGCTGCTTGCAAACA
AAAAAACCACCGCTACCAGCGGTGGTTTGTTTGCCGGATCAAGAGCTACCAACTCTTTTTCCGAAGGTAA
CTGGCTTCAGCAGAGCGCAGATACCAAATACTGTTCTTCTAGTGTAGCCGTAGTTAGGCCACCACTTCAA
GAACTCTGTAGCACCGCCTACATACCTCGCTCTGCTAATCCTGTTACCAGTGGCTGCTGCCAGTGGCGAT
AAGTCGTGTCTTACCGGGTTGGACTCAAGACGATAGTTACCGGATAAGGCGCAGCGGTCGGGCTGAACGG
GGGGTTCGTGCACACAGCCCAGCTTGGAGCGAACGACCTACACCGAACTGAGATACCTACAGCGTGAGCT
ATGAGAAAGCGCCACGCTTCCCGAAGGGAGAAAGGCGGACAGGTATCCGGTAAGCGGCAGGGTCGGAACA
GGAGAGCGCACGAGGGAGCTTCCAGGGGGAAACGCCTGGTATCTTTATAGTCCTGTCGGGTTTCGCCACC
TCTGACTTGAGCGTCGATTTTTGTGATGCTCGTCAGGGGGGCGGAGCCTATGGAAAAACGCCAGCAACGC
GGCCTTTTTACGGTTCCTGGCCTTTTGCTGGCCTTTTGCTCACATGTTCTTTCCTGCGTTATCCCCTGAT
TCTGTGGATAACCGTATTACCGCCTTTGAGTGAGCTGATACCGCTCGCCGCAGCCGAACGACCGAGCGCA
GCGAGTCAGTGAGCGAGGAAGCGGAAGAGCGCCCAATACGCAAACCGCCTCTCCCCGCGCGTTGGCCGAT
TCATTAATGCAGCTGGCACGACAGGTTTCCCGACTGGAAAGCGGGCAGTGAGCGCAACGCAATTAATGTG
AGTTAGCTCACTCATTAGGCACCCCAGGCTTTACACTTTATGCTTCCGGCTCGTATGTTGTGTGGAATTG
TGAGCGGATAACAATTTCACACAGGAAACAGCTATGACCATGATTACGCCAAGCGCGCAATTAACCCTCA
CTAAAGGGAACAAAAGCTGGAGCTGCAAGC
Features (pLannotate 1.2.2; 31 found; start..end, strand, type, name):
      5..231     +  promoter       RSV promoter: Rous sarcoma virus enhancer/promoter
    232..412     +  LTR            5' LTR (truncated): truncated 5' long terminal repeat (LTR) from HIV-1
    459..584     +  misc_feature   HIV-1 Ψ: packaging signal of human immunodeficiency virus type 1
    568..931     +  CDS            HIV-1 gag (fragment): gag protein from human immunodeficiency virus 1; gag
   1077..1310    +  misc_feature   RRE: The Rev response element (RRE) of HIV-1 allows for Rev-dependent mRNA export from the nucleus to the cytoplasm.
   1687..1713    +  CDS            Rev (fragment): human immunodeficiency virus 1 (HIV-1) Rev protein; rev; enhances nuclear export of unspliced and incompletely spliced viral mRNAs
   1720..1743    +  promoter       SV40 promoter (fragment): SV40 early promoter
   1744..1815    +  promoter       SV40 promoter (fragment): SV40 enhancer and early promoter
   1839..1974    +  rep_origin     SV40 ori: SV40 origin of replication
   2020..2616    +  CDS            PuroR (fragment): puromycin N-acetyltransferase; pac from Streptomyces; confers resistance to puromycin
   2665..2782    +  misc_feature   cPPT/CTS: central polypurine tract and central termination sequence of HIV-1
   2847..2913    +  CDS            small t antigen (fragment): SV40 (simian virus 40) small t antigen
   2920..4098    +  promoter       EF-1α promoter: strong constitutive promoter for human elongation factor EF-1α
   4115..7138    +  CDS            HLTF: HLTF_HUMAN - Also known as HIP116A, RNF80, SMARCA3, SNF2L3, ZBU1. Experimental evidence at protein level: Swiss-Prot protein existence level 1. Has both helicase and E3 ubiquitin ligase activities. Possesses intrinsic ATP-dependent nucleosome-remodeling activity; This activity may be required for transcriptional activation or repression of specific target promoters (By similarity). These may include the SERPINE1 and HIV-1 promoters and the SV40 enhancer, to which this protein can bind directly. Plays a role in error-free postreplication repair (PRR) of damaged DNA and maintains genomic stabili
   7154..7207    +  promoter       U6 promoter (fragment): RNA polymerase III promoter for human U6 snRNA
   7249..7837    +  misc_feature   WPRE: woodchuck hepatitis virus posttranscriptional regulatory element
   7888..7907    +  misc_feature   cPPT/CTS (fragment): central polypurine tract and central termination sequence of HIV-1
   7909..8142    +  LTR            3' LTR (ΔU3): self-inactivating 3' long terminal repeat (LTR) from HIV-1
   8220..8341    +  polyA_signal   SV40 poly(A) signal: SV40 polyadenylation signal
   8381..8516    +  rep_origin     SV40 ori: SV40 origin of replication
   8537..8555    -  promoter       T7 promoter: promoter for bacteriophage T7 RNA polymerase
   8563..8718    +  CDS            lacZα (fragment): LacZα fragment of β-galactosidase; lacZ fragment
   8723..9151    +  rep_origin     f1 ori (sequence partly withheld): f1 bacteriophage origin of replication; arrow indicates direction of (+) strand synthesis
   9204..9308    +  promoter       AmpR promoter: bla
   9309..10169   +  CDS            AmpR: β-lactamase; bla; confers resistance to ampicillin, carbenicillin, and related antibiotics
  10340..10928   +  rep_origin     ori: high-copy-number ColE1/pMB1/pBR322/pUC origin of replication
  11111..11203   +  CDS            lacI (fragment): lac repressor; lacI; The lac repressor binds to the lac operator to inhibit transcription in E. coli. This inhibition can be relieved by adding lactose or isopropyl-β-D-thiogalactopyranoside (IPTG).
  11216..11237   +  protein_bind   CAP binding site: CAP binding activates transcription in the presence of cAMP. E. coli catabolite activator protein
  11252..11282   +  promoter       lac promoter: promoter for the E. coli lac operon
  11286..11308   +  protein_bind   lac operator (fragment): The lac repressor binds to the lac operator to inhibit transcription in E. coli. This inhibition can be relieved by adding lactose or isopropyl-β-D-thiogalactopyranoside (IPTG). lac repressor encoded by lacI
  11351..11369   +  promoter       T3 promoter: promoter for bacteriophage T3 RNA polymerase
