[The description below was written by a language model from this plasmid's Addgene catalogue record and pLannotate feature annotations shown in this document.]
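Description:
TFORF1270 is a lentiviral mammalian expression plasmid built on the pLX_TRC317 backbone. It belongs to a barcoded transcription factor ORF collection intended for overexpression and pooled screening. In bacteria it is maintained through a high-copy ColE1/pUC-type origin and selected with ampicillin via the β-lactamase gene. An f1 origin and remnants of a lac/lacZα cloning region flanked by T7 and T3 promoters are also present in the backbone. The depositor warns that recombination can occur, which is common for LTR-containing plasmids.

The viral cassette has a third-generation-style layout. An RSV promoter drives a truncated HIV-1 5' LTR, followed by the Ψ packaging signal with a partial gag sequence, the RRE for Rev-dependent RNA export, a cPPT/CTS element, and a self-inactivating ΔU3 3' LTR with a downstream SV40 polyadenylation signal. Inside the transfer region, an SV40 early promoter/origin segment sits upstream of a puromycin N-acetyltransferase gene, allowing selection of transduced cells. A full EF-1α promoter then drives the human HLTF open reading frame. HLTF (also called SMARCA3 or RNF80) is a SWI/SNF-related protein with helicase and E3 ubiquitin ligase activities. A WPRE lies downstream of the ORF to enhance transcript expression.

The catalogue describes a unique 24-bp barcode that identifies the ORF in pooled screens, but the feature table does not annotate it. The listed insert size is slightly longer than the annotated HLTF coding region, and the short U6 promoter fragment annotated between the ORF and the WPRE may simply reflect sequence in that interval. The ORF was made synthetically and corresponds to a specific HLTF transcript isoform noted by the depositor.
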