Addgene plasmid #143942: TFORF1270
Purpose: Lentiviral vector for overexpressing transcription factor ORFs with unique 24-bp barcodes. Barcodes facilitate identification of transcription factors in pooled screens.
Depositing lab: Feng Zhang. Depositing organization: Broad Institute. Publication: A transcription factor atlas of directed differentiation. Joung J, Ma S, Tay T, Geiger-Schuller KR, Kirchgatterer PC, Verdine VK, Guo B, Arias-Garcia MA, Allen WE, Singh A, Kuksenko O, Abudayyeh OO, Gootenberg JS, Fu Z, Macrae RK, Buenrostro JD, Regev A, Zhang F. Cell. 2023 Jan 5;186(1):209-229.e26. doi: 10.1016/j.cell.2022.11.026. PubMed 36608654.
Backbone
  Vector backbone: pLX_TRC317
  Backbone manufacturer: Broad Institute Genetic Perturbation Platform
  Backbone size w/o insert (bp): 8264
  Vector type: Mammalian Expression, Lentiviral
  Selectable markers: Puromycin
Growth in bacteria
  Bacterial resistance: Ampicillin, 100 μg/mL
  Growth temperature: 37°C
  Growth strain: NEB Stable
  Copy number: High Copy
Gene/Insert
  Gene/Insert name: HLTF
  Species: H. sapiens (human)
  Insert size (bp): 3128
  Entrez Gene: HLTF (a.k.a. HIP116, HIP116A, HLTF1, RNF80, SMARCA3, SNF2L3, ZBU1)
  Promoter: EF1a
  Cloning method: Unknown
  Sequencing primers: 5′ GGGTGGAGACTGAAGTTAGGCCAG; 3′ CACATAGCGTAAAAGGAGCAACATAG
Terms and licenses: Academic/Nonprofit Terms; Industry Terms: Not Available to Industry
Depositor comments: XM_017007079,NM_001318934,ENST00000465259 . The transcription factor ORF portion of this plasmid was synthesized by Genewiz. Please test multiple small colonies in case of plasmid recombination. To make this collection available in a timely manner, a portion of this collection was not fully sequenced by Addgene. If an Addgene verified full plasmid sequence is not available, please contact us prior to placing an order to request the full sequence.
How to cite: TFORF1270 was a gift from Feng Zhang (Addgene plasmid # 143942 ; http://n2t.net/addgene:143942 ; RRID:Addgene_143942)
