>Addgene plasmid #143942 | TFORF1270 | depositor partial sequence | sequence record 283953 | Insert
ACCGCCACCATGTCCTGGATGTTCAAGAGGGATCCAGTTTGGAAGTACTTGCAGACTGTCCAGTATGGAG
TTCATGGAAATTTTCCACGCCTCTCATATCCAACTTTCTTTCCACGTTTTGAATTCCAAGATGTTATCCC
TCCAGATGACTTTCTAACTAGTGATGAAGAAGTAGATTCCGTTTTATTTGGAAGTTTGAGAGGTCATGTG
GTTGGACTACGCTATTACACGGGAGTAGTTAATAATAATGAAATGGTTGCATTACAACGAGATCCTAATA
ACCCTTATGATAAGAATGCAATTAAAGTAAACAATGTGAATGGAAATCAAGTTGGCCATTTAAAGAAAGA
GCTTGCAGGTGCTTTGGCCTATATCATGGACAACAAATTGGCACAAATTGAAGGGGTAGTTCCTTTTGGT
GCAAACAATGCTTTTACCATGCCTCTGCATATGACTTTTTGGGGAAAAGAAGAAAATAGAAAAGCGGTTT
CAGATCAGTTGAAGAAACATGGATTTAAATTGGGTCCTGCACCAAAAACTTTAGGATTCAATTTGGAAAG
TGGTTGGGGCTCTGGAAGAGCTGGACCAAGCTATAGTATGCCAGTGCATGCTGCAGTACAGATGACAACT
GAACAGCTTAAAACAGAATTTGACAAATTGTTTGAAGATTTAAAAGAAGATGATAAAACCCATGAAATGG
AACCAGCTGAGGCTATTGAAACACCACTGCTTCCACATCAAAAACAAGCTCTAGCTTGGATGGTGTCACG
GGAAAATAGCAAAGAACTTCCACCATTCTGGGAACAGCGAAATGACTTATACTATAACACAATAACAAAT
TTTTCTGAGAAGGACCGACCAGAAAATGTCCATGGAGGAATTTTAGCTGATGATATGGGTTTGGGTAAAA
CTCTTACGGCCATTGCAGTAATCCTTACCAACTTCCATGATGGCAGACCTCTTCCTATTGAAAGAGTTAA
AAAGAATCTACTGAAGAAGGAATATAATGTTAACGATGACTCTATGAAACTTGGAGGAAACAATACCAGT
GAAAAGGCAGATGGACTAAGCAAAGACGCATCTAGATGTAGTGAACAACCCAGTATTTCAGATATCAAGG
AGAAGAGTAAGTTTCGCATGTCAGAATTGTCTAGCTCCCGCCCCAAAAGAAGAAAAACTGCTGTCCAGTA
CATAGAAAGCAGTGATTCAGAGGAAATTGAAACAAGTGAATTGCCGCAGAAAATGAAAGGCAAACTGAAA
AATGTACAGTCTGAAACTAAAGGCAGGGCGAAAGGATCTTCTAAGGTTATAGAAGATGTGGCATTTGCAT
GTGCATTAACTTCATCTGTTCCTACAACAAAAAAGAAAATGTTGAAAAAGGGAGCTTGTGCAGTGGAGGG
GTCAAAGAAAACTGATGTTGAGGAGAGACCAAGAACAACACTGATCATCTGTCCGCTTTCTGTGTTAAGC
AACTGGATTGACCAGTTTGGACAACATATAAAATCAGATGTACACTTGAATTTTTATGTTTATTATGGTC
CTGATCGTATTAGAGAACCGGCCTTACTTTCAAAACAGGATATTGTTTTGACTACGTATAATATTTTAAC
TCATGACTATGGAACTAAAGGAGATAGTCCATTACATAGCATAAGGTGGCTAAGAGTGATCCTGGATGAA
GGACATGCCATACGAAATCCAAATGCTCAGCAGACAAAAGCTGTACTTGACTTAGAATCAGAAAGAAGAT
GGGTTTTGACAGGTACTCCAATCCAGAATTCTTTAAAGGACTTGTGGTCTCTTCTTTCCTTTTTAAAACT
TAAACCATTTATTGATAGAGAATGGTGGCATAGAACAATACAGCGTCCTGTCACAATGGGAGATGAAGGA
GGACTTAGGCGTTTACAGTCCCTAATTAAAAATATTACACTTAGAAGAACAAAGACAAGCAAAATTAAAG
GAAAACCTGTTTTGGAGTTACCAGAACGTAAAGTATTTATTCAGCACATTACACTTTCAGATGAAGAGAG
AAAGATTTATCAGTCTGTGAAAAATGAAGGCAGAGCCACTATTGGAAGGTATTTTAATGAAGGGACTGTC
CTGGCACATTATGCAGATGTCCTGGGTCTTTTGCTTAGACTGCGGCAAATTTGTTGCCATACTTACCTTC
TTACAAATGCAGTGTCTTCCAATGGCCCCTCAGGAAATGATACACCTGAAGAACTGAGAAAGAAGTTAAT
AAGGAAGATGAAGTTAATTCTGAGCTCAGGTTCAGATGAGGAATGTGCAATTTGCCTGGATTCTTTAACA
GTTCCTGTGATAACACATTGTGCACATGTATTTTGTAAACCCTGTATTTGCCAAGTCATTCAGAATGAGC
AGCCACATGCTAAATGCCCTTTATGCAGAAATGATATACATGAAGATAATTTATTAGAATGTCCTCCAGA
AGAATTAGCACGTGACAGTGAGAAAAAGTCTGATATGGAATGGACATCCAGTTCAAAGATTAATGCGCTA
ATGCACGCATTGACTGACTTAAGAAAGAAGAATCCCAACATAAAAAGTTTGGTTGTTTCTCAGTTTACAA
CATTCCTGTCTTTAATAGAAATACCACTTAAAGCCTCTGGATTTGTGTTTACTCGTTTGGATGGTTCCAT
GGCCCAAAAGAAAAGAGTTGAATCAATTCAGTGTTTTCAAAACACTGAAGCAGGATCTCCAACTATAATG
CTTCTGTCCTTAAAAGCAGGTGGAGTTGGTTTGAATCTGTCTGCAGCTTCTCGAGTGTTTTTAATGGATC
CAGCCTGGAATCCTGCTGCTGAAGATCAGTGCTTTGACAGATGCCATAGACTTGGTCAGAAGCAAGAAGT
TATCATCACAAAATTCATTGTAAAGGACTCTGTTGAAGAAAATATGCTGAAAATACAAAACAAAAAGAGA
GAACTTGCAGCAGGAGCCTTTGGAACTAAAAAACCAAATGCTGACGAAATGAAACAAGCCAAAATTAATG
AAATCAGAACATTAATTGACTTATAGTAATGAACTAGTCCGTAACTTGAAAGTATTTCGATTTCTTGGCT
TTATATATCTTGTGGAAAGGACGACGCAACATGGGTCAGCATCCTCAT
