>Addgene plasmid #143942 | TFORF1270 | depositor partial sequence | sequence record 283954 | Barcode
CGCAACATGGGTCAGCATCCTCAT
